>Addgene plasmid #72309 | DH-BB(5'SIN;TE12ORF) | depositor full sequence | sequence record 145921 | DH-BB(5'SIN;TE12ORF) sequence 6729 bps
ATTGACGGCGTAGTACACACTATTGAATCAAACAGCCGACCAATTGCACTACCATCACAATGGAGAAGCC
AGTAGTAAACGTAGACGTAGACCCCCAGAGTCCGTTTGTCGTGCAACTGCAAAAAAGCTTCCCGCAATTT
GAGGTAGTAGCACAGCAGGTCACTCCAAATGACCATGCTAATGCCAGAGCATTTTCGCATCTGGCCAGTA
AACTAATCGAGCTGGAGGTTCCTACCACAGCGACGATCTTGGACATAGGCAGCGCACCGGCTCGTAGAAT
GTTTTCCGAGCACCAGTATCATTGTGTCTGCCCCATGCGTAGTCCAGAAGACCCGGACCGCATGATGAAA
TATGCCAGTAAACTGGCGGAAAAAGCGTGCAAGATTACAAACAAGAACTTGCATGAGAAGATTAAGGATC
TCCGGGATCCCCTGAAAAGGCTGTTTAAGTTGGGTAAACCGCTCCCAGCCGACGACGAGCAAGACGAAGA
CAGAAGACGCGCTCTGCTAGATGAAACAAAGGCGTGGTTTAGAGTAGGTATAACAGGCACTTTAGCAGTG
GCCGTGACGACCCGGTATGAGGTAGACAATATTACACCTGTCCTACTGGCATTGAGAACTTTTGCCCAGA
GCAAAAGAGCATTCCAAGCCATCAGAGGGGAAATAAAGCATCTCTACGGTGGTCCTAAATAGTCAGCATA
GTACATTTCATCTGACTAATACTACAACACCACCACCATGAATAGAGGATTCTTTAACATGCTCGGCCGC
CGCCCCTTCCCGGCCCCCACTGCCATGTGGAGGCCGCGGAGAAGGAGGCAGGCGGCCCCGATGCCTGCCC
GCAACGGGCTGGCTTCTCAAATCCAGCAACTGACCACAGCCGTCAGTGCCCTAGTCATTGGACAGGCAAC
TAGACCTCAACCCCCACGTCCACGCCCGCCACCGCGCCAGAAGAAGCAGGCGCCCAAGCAACCACCGAAG
CCGAAGAAACCAAAAACGCAGGAGAAGAAGAAGAAGCAACCTGCAAAACCCAAACCCGGAAAGAGACAGC
GCATGGCACTTAAGTTGGAGGCCGACAGATTGTTCGACGTCAAGAACGAAGACGGAGATGTCATCGGGCA
CGCACTGGCCATGGAAGGAAAGGTAATGAAACCTCTGCACGTGAAAGGAACCATCGACCACCCTGTGCTA
TCAAAGCTCAAATTTACCAAGTCGTCAGCATACGACATGGAGTTCGCACAGTTGCCAGTCAACATGAGAA
GTGAGGCATTCACCTACACCAGTGAACACCCCGAAGGATTCTATAACTGGCACCACGGAGCGGTGCAGTA
TAGTGGAGGTAGATTTACCATCCCTCGCGGAGTAGGAGGCAGAGGAGACAGCGGTCGTCCGATCATGGAT
AACTCCGGTCGGGTTGTCGCGATAGTCCTCGGTGGCGCTGATGAAGGAACACGAACTGCCCTTTCGGTCG
TCACCTGGAATAGTAAAGGGAAGACAATTAAGACGACCCCGGAAGGGACAGAAGAGTGGTCCGCAGCACC
ACTGGTCACGGCAATGTGTTTGCTCGGAAATGTGAGCTTCCCATGCGACCGCCCGCCCACATGCTATACC
CGCGAACCTTCCAGAGCCCTCGACATCCTTGAAGAGAACGTGAACCATGAGGCCTACGATACCCTGCTCA
ATGCCATATTGCGGTGCGGATCGTCTGGCAGAAGCAAAAGAAGCGTCACTGACGACTTTACCCTGACCAG
CCCCTACTTGGGCACATGCTCGTACTGCCACCATACTGAACCGTGCTTCAGCCCTGTTAAGATCGAGCAG
GTCTGGGACGAAGCGGACGATAACACCATACGCATACAGACTTCCGCCCAGTTTGGATACGACCATAGCG
GAGCAGCAAGCGCAAACAAGTACCGCTACATGTCGCTTAAGCAGGATCACACCGTTAAAGAAGGCACCAT
GGATGACATCAAGATTAGCACCTCAGGACCGTGTAGAAGGCTTAGCTACAAAGGATACTTTCTCCTCGCA
AAATGCCCTCCAGGGGACAGCGTAACGGTTAGCATAGTGAGTAGCAACTCAGCAACGTCATGTACACTGG
CCCGCAAGATAAAACCAAAATTCGTGGGACGGGAAAAATATGATCTACCTCCCGTTCACGGTAAAAAAAT
TCCTTGCACAGTGTACGACCGTCTGAAAGAAACAACTGCAGGCTACATCACTATGCACAGGCCGGGACCG
CACGCTTATACATCCTACCTGGAAGAATCATCAGGGAAAGTTTACGCAAAGCCGCCATCTGGGAAGAACA
TTACGTATGAGTGCAAGTGCGGCGACTACAAGACCGGAACCGTTTCGACCCGCACCGAAATCACTGGTTG
CACCGCCATCAAGCAGTGCGTCGCCTATAAGAGCGACCAAACGAAGTGGGTCTTCAACTCACCGGACTTG
ATCAGACATGACGACCACACGGCCCAAGGGAAATTGCATTTGCCTTTCAAGTTGATCCCGAGTACCTGCA
TGGTCCCTGTTGCCCACGCGCCGAATGTAATACATGGCTTTAAACACATCAGCCTCCAATTAGATACAGA
CCACTTGACATTGCTCACCACCAGGAGACTAGGGGCAAACCCGGAACCAACCACTGAATGGATCGTCGGA
AAGACGGTCAGAAACTTCACCGTCGACCGAGATGGCCTGGAATACATATGGGGAAATCATGAGCCAGTGA
GGGTCTATGCCCAAGAGTCAGCACCAGGAGACCCTCACGGATGGCCACACGAAATAGTACAGCATTACTA
CCATCGCCATCCTGTGTACACCATCTTAGCCGTCGCATCAGCTACCGTGGCGATGATGATTGGCGTAACT
GTTGCAGTGTTATGTGCCTGTAAAGCGCGCCGTGAGTGCCTGACGCCATACGCCCTGGCCCCAAACGCCG
TAATCCCAACTTCGCTGGCACTCTTGTGCTGCGTTAGGTCGGCCAATGCTGAAACGTTCACCGAGACCAT
GAGTTACTTGTGGTCGAACAGTCAGCCGTTCTTCTGGGTCCAGTTGTGCATACCTTTGGCCGCTTTCATC
GTTCTAATGCGCTGCTGCTCCTGCTGCCTGCCTTTTTTAGTGGTTGCCGGCGCCTACCTGGCGAAGGTAG
ACGCCTACGAACATGCGACCACTGTTCCAAATGTGCCACAGATACCGTATAAGGCACTTGTTGAAAGGGC
AGGGTATGCCCCGCTCAATTTGGAGATCACTGTCATGTCCTCGGAGGTTTTGCCTTCCACCAACCAAGAG
TACATTACCTGCAAATTCACCACTGTGGTCCCCTCCCCAAAAATCAAATGCTGCGGCTCCTTGGAATGTC
AGCCGGCCGCTCATGCAGACTATACCTGCAAGGTCTTCGGAGGGGTCTACCCCTTTATGTGGGGAGGAGC
GCAATGTTTTTGCGACAGTGAGAACAGCCAGATGAGTGAGGCGTACGTCGAATTGTCAGCAGATTGCGCG
TCTGACCACGCGCAGGCGATTAAGGTGCACACTGCCGCGATGAAAGTAGGACTGCGTATAGTGTACGGGA
ACACTACCAGTTTCCTAGATGTGTACGTGAACGGAGTCACACCAGGAACGTCTAAAGACTTGAAAGTCAT
AGCTGGACCAATTTCAGCATCATTTACGCCATTCGATCATAAGGTCGTTATCCATCGCGGCCTGGTGTAC
AACTATGACTTCCCGGAATATGGAGCGATGAAACCAGGAGCGTTTGGAGACATTCAAGCTACCTCCTTGA
CTAGCAAGGATCTCATCGCCAGCACAGACATTAGGCTACTCAAGCCTTCCGCCAAGAATGTGCATGTCCC
GTACACGCAGGCCGCATCAGGATTTGAGATGTGGAAAAACAACTCAGGCCGCCCATTGCAGGAAACCGCA
CCTTTCGGGTGTAAGATTGCAGTAAATCCGCTCCGAGCGGTGGACTGTTCATACGGGAACATTCCCATTT
CTATTGACATCCCGAACGCTGCCTTTATCAGGACATCAGATGCACCACTGGTCTCAACAGTCAAATGTGA
AGTCAGTGAGTGCACTTATTCAGCAGACTTCGACGGGATGGCCACCCTGCAGTATGTATCCGACCGCGAA
GGTCAATGCCCCGTACATTCGCATTCGAGCACAGCAACTCTCCAAGAGTCGACAGTACATGTCCTGGAGA
AAGGAGCGGTGACAGTACACTTTAGCACCGCGAGTCCACAGGCGAACTTTATCGTATCGCTGTGTGGGAA
GAAGACAACATGCAATGCAGAATGTAAACCACCAGCTGACCATATCGTGAGCACCCCGCACAAAAATGAC
CAAGAATTTCAAGCCGCCATCTCAAAAACATCATGGAGTTGGCTGTTTGCCCTTTTCGGCGGCGCCTCGT
CGCTATTAATTATAGGACTTATGATTTTTGCTTGCAGCATGATGCTGACTAGCACACGAAGATGACCGCT
ACGCCCCAATGATCCGACCAGCAAAACTCGATGTACTTCCGAGGAACTGATGTGCATAATGCATCAGGCT
GGTACATTAGATCCCCGCTTACCGCGGGCAATATAGCAACACTAAAAACTCGATGTACTTCCGAGGAAGC
GCAGTGCATAATGCTGCGCAGTGTTGCCACATAACCACTATATTAACCATTTATCTAGCGGACGCCAAAA
ACTCAATGTATTTCTGAGGAAGCGTGGTGCATAATGCCACGCAGCGTCTGCATAACTTTTATTATTTCTT
TTATTAATCAACAAAATTTTGTTTTTAACATTTCAAAAAAAAAAAAAAAAAAAAAAAAAAAAAAAAAAAA
AGGGAATTCCTCGAGGGGAATTAATTCTTGAAGACGAAAGGGCCAGGTGGCACTTTTCGGGGAAATGTGC
GCGGAACCCCTATTTGTTTATTTTTCTAAATACATTCAAATATGTATCCGCTCATGAGACAATAACCCTG
ATAAATGCTTCAATAATATTGAAAAAGGAAGAGTATGAGTATTCAACATTTCCGTGTCGCCCTTATTCCC
TTTTTTGCGGCATTTTGCCTTCCTGTTTTTGCTCACCCAGAAACGCTGGTGAAAGTAAAAGATGCTGAAG
ATCAGTTGGGTGCACGAGTGGGTTACATCGAACTGGATCTCAACAGCGGTAAGATCCTTGAGAGTTTTCG
CCCCGAAGAACGTTTTCCAATGATGAGCACTTTTAAAGTTCTGCTATGTGGCGCGGTATTATCCCGTGTT
GACGCCGGGCAAGAGCAACTCGGTCGCCGCATACACTATTCTCAGAATGACTTGGTTGAGTACTCACCAG
TCACAGAAAAGCATCTTACGGATGGCATGACAGTAAGAGAATTATGCAGTGCTGCCATAACCATGAGTGA
TAACACTGCGGCCAACTTACTTCTGACAACGATCGGAGGACCGAAGGAGCTAACCGCTTTTTTGCACAAC
ATGGGGGATCATGTAACTCGCCTTGATCGTTGGGAACCGGAGCTGAATGAAGCCATACCAAACGACGAGC
GTGACACCACGATGCCTGTAGCAATGGCAACAACGTTGCGCAAACTATTAACTGGCGAACTACTTACTCT
AGCTTCCCGGCAACAATTAATAGACTGGATGGAGGCGGATAAAGTTGCAGGACCACTTCTGCGCTCGGCC
CTTCCGGCTGGCTGGTTTATTGCTGATAAATCTGGAGCCGGTGAGCGTGGGTCTCGCGGTATCATTGCAG
CACTGGGGCCAGATGGTAAGCCCTCCCGTATCGTAGTTATCTACACGACGGGGAGTCAGGCAACTATGGA
TGAACGAAATAGACAGATCGCTGAGATAGGTGCCTCACTGATTAAGCATTGGTAACTGTCAGACCAAGTT
TACTCATATATACTTTAGATTGATTTAAAACTTCATTTTTAATTTAAAAGGATCTAGGTGAAGATCCTTT
TTGATAATCTCATGACCAAAATCCCTTAACGTGAGTTTTCGTTCCACTGAGCGTCAGACCCCGTAGAAAA
GATCAAAGGATCTTCTTGAGATCCTTTTTTTCTGCGCGTAATCTGCTGCTTGCAAACAAAAAAACCACCG
CTACCAGCGGTGGTTTGTTTGCCGGATCAAGAGCTACCAACTCTTTTTCCGAAGGTAACTGGCTTCAGCA
GAGCGCAGATACCAAATACTGTCCTTCTAGTGTAGCCGTAGTTAGGCCACCACTTCAAGAACTCTGTAGC
ACCGCCTACATACCTCGCTCTGCTAATCCTGTTACCAGTGGCTGCTGCCAGTGGCGATAAGTCGTGTCTT
ACCGGGTTGGACTCAAGACGATAGTTACCGGATAAGGCGCAGCGGTCGGGCTGAACGGGGGGTTCGTGCA
CACAGCCCAGCTTGGAGCGAACGACCTACACCGAACTGAGATACCTACAGCGTGAGCATTGAGAAAGCGC
CACGCTTCCCGAAGGGAGAAAGGCGGACAGGTATCCGGTAAGCGGCAGGGTCGGAACAGGAGAGCGCACG
AGGGAGCTTCCAGGGGGAAACGCCTGGTATCTTTATAGTCCTGTCGGGTTTCGCCACCTCTGACTTGAGC
GTCGATTTTTGTGATGCTCGTCAGGGGGGCGGAGCCTATGGAAAAACGCCAGCAACGCGAGCTCGTATGG
ACATATTGTCGTTAGAACGCGGCTACAATTAATACATAACCTTATGTATCATACACATACGATTTAGGGG
ACACTATAG
