[The description below was written by a language model from this plasmid's Addgene catalogue record.]
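Description:
DH-BB(5'SIN;TE12ORF) is a Sindbis virus defective helper construct built on the pSIN backbone. It is propagated in E. coli as a high-copy plasmid under ampicillin selection. The record does not include a feature table, so the bacterial origin, the promoter used to generate the helper RNA, and the exact boundaries of the viral elements are not stated.

The insert is of Sindbis virus origin and was assembled by Gibson cloning from two earlier helper plasmids. The backbone comes from DH-BB(5'SIN), and the insert comes from DH(26S)5'SIN. As the name suggests, the resulting chimera combines the DH-BB(5'SIN) helper framework with the open reading frame of the TE12 strain, presumably the structural protein coding region that determines particle tropism, although the record does not define this explicitly.

In general, a Sindbis defective helper supplies the viral structural proteins in trans to a separate replicon RNA that encodes the replicase and a gene of interest but lacks structural genes. The helper RNA is replicated and expressed by the replicon's own replicase. DH-BB-type helpers lack an efficient packaging signal, so the helper genome is largely excluded from the particles that form. These particles can infect a cell and express their payload but cannot spread further.

This matches the stated purpose of the plasmid, which is to produce neurotropic, propagation-incompetent Sindbis virus. Such virus is typically used for rapid, strong gene delivery to neurons.
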