Addgene plasmid #72309: DH-BB(5'SIN;TE12ORF)
Purpose: Defective Helper to produce neurotropic, propagation-incompetent Sindbis virus
Depositing lab: Anthony Zador. Depositing organization: Cold Spring Harbor Laboratory.
Backbone
  Vector backbone: pSIN
  Vector type: Sindbis virus helper construct
Growth in bacteria
  Bacterial resistance: Ampicillin, 100 μg/mL
  Growth temperature: 37°C
  Growth strain: DH5alpha
  Copy number: High Copy
Gene/Insert
  Gene/Insert name: DH-BB(5'SIN;TE12ORF)
  Species: Sindbis virus
  Cloning method: Gibson Cloning
  Sequencing primers: 5′ TAA AGC ATC TCT ACG GTG GTC C; 3′ CAT CGA GTT TTG CTG GTC GGA
Resource information
  A portion of this plasmid was derived from a plasmid made by: Backbone of this plasmid originates from DH-BB(5'SIN) (generous gift form the Rice lab, Rockefeller University); insert originates from DH(26S)5'SIN (gift of the Malinow lab, UCSD)
Terms and licenses: Academic/Nonprofit Terms; Industry Terms: Not Available to Industry
How to cite: DH-BB(5'SIN;TE12ORF) was a gift from Anthony Zador (Addgene plasmid # 72309 ; http://n2t.net/addgene:72309 ; RRID:Addgene_72309)
