>Addgene plasmid #72309 | DH-BB(5'SIN;TE12ORF) | addgene partial sequence | sequence record 133871 | pSinRep5-R2 5'-ATTATGCACTGCGCTTCCTC-3'
TTCCTCGGAAGTACATCGAGTTTTGCTGGTCGGATCATTGGGGCGTAGCGGTCATCTTCGTGTGCTAGTC
AGCATCATGCTGCAAGCAAAAATCATAAGTCCTATAATTAATAGCGACGAGGCGCCGCCGAAAAGGGCAA
ACAGCCAACTCCATGATGTTTTTGAGATGGCGGCTTGAAATTCTTGGTCATTTTTGTGCGGGGTGCTCAC
GATATGGTCAGCTGGTGGTTTACATTCTGCATTGCATGTTGTCTTCTTCCCACACAGCGATACGATAAAG
TTCGCCTGTGGACTCGCGGTGCTAAAGTGTACTGTCACCGCTCCTTTCTCCAGGACATGTACTGTCGACT
CTTGGAGAGTTGCTGTGCTCGAATGCGAATGTACGGGGCATTGACCTTCGCGGTCGGATACATACTGCAG
GGTGGCCATCCCGTCGAAGTCTGCTGAATAAGTGCACTCACTGACTTCACATTTGACTGTTGAGACCAGT
GGTGCATCTGATGTCCTGATAAAGGCAGCGTTCGGGATGTCAATAGAAATGGGAATGTTCCCGTATGAAC
AGTCCACCGCTCGGAGCGGATTTACTGCAATCTTACACCCGAAAGGTGCGGTTTCCTGCAATGGGCGGCC
TGAGTTGTTTTTCCACATCTCAAATCCTGATGCGGCCTGCGTGTACGGGACATGCACATTCTTGGCGGAA
GGCTTGAGTAGCCTAATGTCTGTGCTGGCGATGAGATCCTTGCTAGTCAAGGAGGTAGCTTGAATGTCTC
CAAACGCTCCTGGTTTCATCGCTCCATATTCCGGGAAGTCATAGTTGTACACCAGGCCGCGATGGATAAC
GACCT
