>Addgene plasmid #72309 | DH-BB(5'SIN;TE12ORF) | addgene partial sequence | sequence record 133876 | SGpro-F 5'-TCTCTACGGTGGTCCTAAATAGTC-3'
CATTTCATCTGACTAATACTACAACACCACCACCATGAATAGAGGATTCTTTAACATGCTCGGCCGCCGC
CCCTTCCCGGCCCCCACTGCCATGTGGAGGCCGCGGAGAAGGAGGCAGGCGGCCCCGATGCCTGCCCGCA
ACGGGCTGGCTTCTCAAATCCAGCAACTGACCACAGCCGTCAGTGCCCTAGTCATTGGACAGGCAACTAG
ACCTCAACCCCCACGTCCACGCCCGCCACCGCGCCAGAAGAAGCAGGCGCCCAAGCAACCACCGAAGCCG
AAGAAACCAAAAACGCAGGAGAAGAAGAAGAAGCAACCTGCAAAACCCAAACCCGGAAAGAGACAGCGCA
TGGCACTTAAGTTGGAGGCCGACAGATTGTTCGACGTCAAGAACGAAGACGGAGATGTCATCGGGCACGC
ACTGGCCATGGAAGGAAAGGTAATGAAACCTCTGCACGTGAAAGGAACCATCGACCACCCTGTGCTATCA
AAGCTCAAATTTACCAAGTCGTCAGCATACGACATGGAGTTCGCACAGTTGCCAGTCAACATGAGAAGTG
AGGCATTCACCTACACCAGTGAACACCCCGAAGGATTCTATAACTGGCACCACGGAGCGGTGCAGTATAG
TGGAGGTAGATTTACCATCCCTCGCGGAGTAGGAGGCAGAGGAGACAGCGGTCGTCCGATCATGGATAAC
TCCGGTCGGGTTGTCGCGATAGTCCTCGGTGGCGCTGATGAAGGAACACGAACTGCCCTTTCGGTCGTCA
CCTGGAATAGTAAAGGGAAGACAATTAAGACGACCCCGGAAGGGACAGAAGAGTGGTCCGCAGCACCACT
GGTCACGGCAATGTGTTTGCTCGGAAATGTGAGCTTCCCATGCGACCGCCCGCCCACATGCTATACCCGC
GAACCTTCCAGAGCCCTCGACATCCTTGAAGAGAACGTGAACCATGAGGCCTACGATACCCTGCTCAATG
CCATATTGCGGTGCGG
